>Addgene plasmid #206088 | Bn CAAX pcDNA3 | addgene full sequence | sequence record 415398 | Addgene NGS Result
ACCCTATCTCGGTCTATTCTTTTGATTTATAAGGGATTTTGCCGATTTCGGCCTATTGGTTAAAAAATGA
GCTGATTTAACAAAAATTTAACGCGAATTAATTCTGTGGAATGTGTGTCAGTTAGGGTGTGGAAAGTCCC
CAGGCTCCCCAGCAGGCAGAAGTATGCAAAGCATGCATCTCAATTAGTCAGCAACCAGGTGTGGAAAGTC
CCCAGGCTCCCCAGCAGGCAGAAGTATGCAAAGCATGCATCTCAATTAGTCAGCAACCATAGTCCCGCCC
CTAACTCCGCCCATCCCGCCCCTAACTCCGCCCAGTTCCGCCCATTCTCCGCCCCATGGCTGACTAATTT
TTTTTATTTATGCAGAGGCCGAGGCCGCCTCTGCCTCTGAGCTATTCCAGAAGTAGTGAGGAGGCTTTTT
TGGAGGCCTAGGCTTTTGCAAAAAGCTCCCGGGAGCTTGTATATCCATTTTCGGATCTGATCAAGAGACA
GGATGAGGATCGTTTCGCATGATTGAACAAGATGGATTGCACGCAGGTTCTCCGGCCGCTTGGGTGGAGA
GGCTATTCGGCTATGACTGGGCACAACAGACAATCGGCTGCTCTGATGCCGCCGTGTTCCGGCTGTCAGC
GCAGGGGCGCCCGGTTCTTTTTGTCAAGACCGACCTGTCCGGTGCCCTGAATGAACTGCAGGACGAGGCA
GCGCGGCTATCGTGGCTGGCCACGACGGGCGTTCCTTGCGCAGCTGTGCTCGACGTTGTCACTGAAGCGG
GAAGGGACTGGCTGCTATTGGGCGAAGTGCCGGGGCAGGATCTCCTGTCATCTCACCTTGCTCCTGCCGA
GAAAGTATCCATCATGGCTGATGCAATGCGGCGGCTGCATACGCTTGATCCGGCTACCTGCCCATTCGAC
CACCAAGCGAAACATCGCATCGAGCGAGCACGTACTCGGATGGAAGCCGGTCTTGTCGATCAGGATGATC
TGGACGAAGAGCATCAGGGGCTCGCGCCAGCCGAACTGTTCGCCAGGCTCAAGGCGCGCATGCCCGACGG
CGAGGATCTCGTCGTGACCCATGGCGATGCCTGCTTGCCGAATATCATGGTGGAAAATGGCCGCTTTTCT
GGATTCATCGACTGTGGCCGGCTGGGTGTGGCGGACCGCTATCAGGACATAGCGTTGGCTACCCGTGATA
TTGCTGAAGAGCTTGGCGGCGAATGGGCTGACCGCTTCCTCGTGCTTTACGGTATCGCCGCTCCCGATTC
GCAGCGCATCGCCTTCTATCGCCTTCTTGACGAGTTCTTCTGAGCGGGACTCTGGGGTTCGAAATGACCG
ACCAAGCGACGCCCAACCTGCCATCACGAGATTTCGATTCCACCGCCGCCTTCTATGAAAGGTTGGGCTT
CGGAATCGTTTTCCGGGACGCCGGCTGGATGATCCTCCAGCGCGGGGATCTCATGCTGGAGTTCTTCGCC
CACCCCAACTTGTTTATTGCAGCTTATAATGGTTACAAATAAAGCAATAGCATCACAAATTTCACAAATA
AAGCATTTTTTTCACTGCATTCTAGTTGTGGTTTGTCCAAACTCATCAATGTATCTTATCATGTCTGTAT
ACCGTCGACCTCTAGCTAGAGCTTGGCGTAATCATGGTCATAGCTGTTTCCTGTGTGAAATTGTTATCCG
CTCACAATTCCACACAACATACGAGCCGGAAGCATAAAGTGTAAAGCCTGGGGTGCCTAATGAGTGAGCT
AACTCACATTAATTGCGTTGCGCTCACTGCCCGCTTTCCAGTCGGGAAACCTGTCGTGCCAGCTGCATTA
ATGAATCGGCCAACGCGCGGGGAGAGGCGGTTTGCGTATTGGGCGCTCTTCCGCTTCCTCGCTCACTGAC
TCGCTGCGCTCGGTCGTTCGGCTGCGGCGAGCGGTATCAGCTCACTCAAAGGCGGTAATACGGTTATCCA
CAGAATCAGGGGATAACGCAGGAAAGAACATGTGAGCAAAAGGCCAGCAAAAGGCCAGGAACCGTAAAAA
GGCCGCGTTGCTGGCGTTTTTCCATAGGCTCCGCCCCCCTGACGAGCATCACAAAAATCGACGCTCAAGT
CAGAGGTGGCGAAACCCGACAGGACTATAAAGATACCAGGCGTTTCCCCCTGGAAGCTCCCTCGTGCGCT
CTCCTGTTCCGACCCTGCCGCTTACCGGATACCTGTCCGCCTTTCTCCCTTCGGGAAGCGTGGCGCTTTC
TCATAGCTCACGCTGTAGGTATCTCAGTTCGGTGTAGGTCGTTCGCTCCAAGCTGGGCTGTGTGCACGAA
CCCCCCGTTCAGCCCGACCGCTGCGCCTTATCCGGTAACTATCGTCTTGAGTCCAACCCGGTAAGACACG
ACTTATCGCCACTGGCAGCAGCCACTGGTAACAGGATTAGCAGAGCGAGGTATGTAGGCGGTGCTACAGA
GTTCTTGAAGTGGTGGCCTAACTACGGCTACACTAGAAGAACAGTATTTGGTATCTGCGCTCTGCTGAAG
CCAGTTACCTTCGGAAAAAGAGTTGGTAGCTCTTGATCCGGCAAACAAACCACCGCTGGTAGCGGTGGTT
TTTTTGTTTGCAAGCAGCAGATTACGCGCAGAAAAAAAGGATCTCAAGAAGATCCTTTGATCTTTTCTAC
GGGGTCTGACGCTCAGTGGAACGAAAACTCACGTTAAGGGATTTTGGTCATGAGATTATCAAAAAGGATC
TTCACCTAGATCCTTTTAAATTAAAAATGAAGTTTTAAATCAATCTAAAGTATATATGAGTAAACTTGGT
CTGACAGTTACCAATGCTTAATCAGTGAGGCACCTATCTCAGCGATCTGTCTATTTCGTTCATCCATAGT
TGCCTGACTCCCCGTCGTGTAGATAACTACGATACGGGAGGGCTTACCATCTGGCCCCAGTGCTGCAATG
ATACCGCGAGACCCACGCTCACCGGCTCCAGATTTATCAGCAATAAACCAGCCAGCCGGAAGGGCCGAGC
GCAGAAGTGGTCCTGCAACTTTATCCGCCTCCATCCAGTCTATTAATTGTTGCCGGGAAGCTAGAGTAAG
TAGTTCGCCAGTTAATAGTTTGCGCAACGTTGTTGCCATTGCTACAGGCATCGTGGTGTCACGCTCGTCG
TTTGGTATGGCTTCATTCAGCTCCGGTTCCCAACGATCAAGGCGAGTTACATGATCCCCCATGTTGTGCA
AAAAAGCGGTTAGCTCCTTCGGTCCTCCGATCGTTGTCAGAAGTAAGTTGGCCGCAGTGTTATCACTCAT
GGTTATGGCAGCACTGCATAATTCTCTTACTGTCATGCCATCCGTAAGATGCTTTTCTGTGACTGGTGAG
TACTCAACCAAGTCATTCTGAGAATAGTGTATGCGGCGACCGAGTTGCTCTTGCCCGGCGTCAATACGGG
ATAATACCGCGCCACATAGCAGAACTTTAAAAGTGCTCATCATTGGAAAACGTTCTTCGGGGCGAAAACT
CTCAAGGATCTTACCGCTGTTGAGATCCAGTTCGATGTAACCCACTCGTGCACCCAACTGATCTTCAGCA
TCTTTTACTTTCACCAGCGTTTCTGGGTGAGCAAAAACAGGAAGGCAAAATGCCGCAAAAAAGGGAATAA
GGGCGACACGGAAATGTTGAATACTCATACTCTTCCTTTTTCAATATTATTGAAGCATTTATCAGGGTTA
TTGTCTCATGAGCGGATACATATTTGAATGTATTTAGAAAAATAAACAAATAGGGGTTCCGCGCACATTT
CCCCGAAAAGTGCCACCTGACGTCGACGGATCGGGAGATCTCCCGATCCCCTATGGTGCACTCTCAGTAC
AATCTGCTCTGATGCCGCATAGTTAAGCCAGTATCTGCTCCCTGCTTGTGTGTTGGAGGTCGCTGAGTAG
TGCGCGAGCAAAATTTAAGCTACAACAAGGCAAGGCTTGACCGACAATTGCATGAAGAATCTGCTTAGGG
TTAGGCGTTTTGCGCTGCTTCGCGATGTACGGGCCAGATATACGCGTTGACATTGATTATTGACTAGTTA
TTAATAGTAATCAATTACGGGGTCATTAGTTCATAGCCCATATATGGAGTTCCGCGTTACATAACTTACG
GTAAATGGCCCGCCTGGCTGACCGCCCAACGACCCCCGCCCATTGACGTCAATAATGACGTATGTTCCCA
TAGTAACGCCAATAGGGACTTTCCATTGACGTCAATGGGTGGAGTATTTACGGTAAACTGCCCACTTGGC
AGTACATCAAGTGTATCATATGCCAAGTACGCCCCCTATTGACGTCAATGACGGTAAATGGCCCGCCTGG
CATTATGCCCAGTACATGACCTTATGGGACTTTCCTACTTGGCAGTACATCTACGTATTAGTCATCGCTA
TTACCATGGTGATGCGGTTTTGGCAGTACATCAATGGGCGTGGATAGCGGTTTGACTCACGGGGATTTCC
AAGTCTCCACCCCATTGACGTCAATGGGAGTTTGTTTTGGCACCAAAATCAACGGGACTTTCCAAAATGT
CGTAACAACTCCGCCCCATTGACGCAAATGGGCGGTAGGCGTGTACGGTGGGAGGTCTATATAAGCAGAG
CTCTCTGGCTAACTAGAGAACCCACTGCTTACTGGCTTATCGAAATTAATACGACTCACTATAGGGAGAC
CCAAGCTTGGTACCGAGCTCGGATCCACTAGTAACGGCCGCCAGTGTGCTGGAATTCATGGTCCGCTTCG
GGGACGAGCTGGGCGGCCGCTATGGGGGCGCGGGCGGCGCGGAGCGGGCCCGGGGCGGCGGGGCCGGCGG
GGCTGGCGGCCCGGGCCCCGGGGGGCTGCCGCCGGGCCAGCGGGTCCTCTACAAACAGTCGATCGCGCAG
CGCGCGCGGACCATGGCGCTGTACAACCCCATCCCGGTCAAGCAGAACTGCTTCACCGTCAACCGCTCGC
TCTTCGTCTTCAGCGAGGACAACGTCGTCCGCAAATACGCCAAGCGCATCACCGAGTGGCCTCGAGGCTG
CATGAGCTGCAAGTGTGTGCTCTCCTGAATTCTGCAGATATCCATCACACTGGCGGCCGCTCGAGCATGC
ATCTAGAGGGCCCTATTCTATAGTGTCACCTAAATGCTAGAGCTCGCTGATCAGCCTCGACTGTGCCTTC
TAGTTGCCAGCCATCTGTTGTTTGCCCCTCCCCCGTGCCTTCCTTGACCCTGGAAGGTGCCACTCCCACT
GTCCTTTCCTAATAAAATGAGGAAATTGCATCGCATTGTCTGAGTAGGTGTCATTCTATTCTGGGGGGTG
GGGTGGGGCAGGACAGCAAGGGGGAGGATTGGGAAGACAATAGCAGGCATGCTGGGGATGCGGTGGGCTC
TATGGCTTCTGAGGCGGAAAGAACCAGCTGGGGCTCTAGGGGGTATCCCC
[124 nt withheld, positions 5441-5564]
C
[91 nt withheld, positions 5566-5656]
A
[49 nt withheld, positions 5658-5706]
CCTTTGACGTTGGAGTCCACGTTCTTT
[37 nt withheld, positions 5734-5770]
Features (pLannotate 1.2.2; 22 found; start..end, strand, type, name):
    113..442     +  promoter       SV40 promoter: SV40 enhancer and early promoter
    509..1300    +  CDS            neo: KKA2_KLEPN - Also known as kan, nptII. Experimental evidence at protein level: Swiss-Prot protein existence level 1. Resistance to kanamycin, neomycin, paromomycin, ribostamycin, butirosin and gentamicin B. From Klebsiella pneumoniae.
   1324..1482    +  CDS            ble (fragment): BLE_KLEPN - Experimental evidence at protein level: Swiss-Prot protein existence level 1. Binding protein with a strong affinity to the bleomycin family of antibiotics. Binds to CL990; an antimitotic-antibiotic compound. From Klebsiella pneumoniae.
   1477..1598    +  polyA_signal   SV40 poly(A) signal: SV40 polyadenylation signal
   1671..1687    -  protein_bind   lac operator: The lac repressor binds to the lac operator to inhibit transcription in E. coli. This inhibition can be relieved by adding lactose or isopropyl-β-D-thiogalactopyranoside (IPTG). lac repressor encoded by lacI
   1695..1725    -  promoter       lac promoter: promoter for the E. coli lac operon
   1740..1761    -  protein_bind   CAP binding site: CAP binding activates transcription in the presence of cAMP. E. coli catabolite activator protein
   1774..1866    -  CDS            lacI (fragment): lac repressor; lacI; The lac repressor binds to the lac operator to inhibit transcription in E. coli. This inhibition can be relieved by adding lactose or isopropyl-β-D-thiogalactopyranoside (IPTG).
   2049..2637    -  rep_origin     ori: high-copy-number ColE1/pMB1/pBR322/pUC origin of replication
   2808..3668    -  CDS            AmpR: β-lactamase; bla; confers resistance to ampicillin, carbenicillin, and related antibiotics
   3669..3773    -  promoter       AmpR promoter: bla
   3832..3884    -  misc_feature   bom (fragment): basis of mobility region from pBR322
   4039..4418    +  enhancer       CMV enhancer: human cytomegalovirus immediate early enhancer
   4419..4622    +  promoter       CMV promoter: human cytomegalovirus (CMV) immediate early promoter
   4618..4651    +  LTR            5' LTR (truncated) (fragment): truncated 5' long terminal repeat (LTR) from HIV-1
   4667..4685    +  promoter       T7 promoter: promoter for bacteriophage T7 RNA polymerase
   4748..5032    +  CDS            CACNA1B (fragment): CAC1B_RABIT - Also known as CACH5, CACNL1A5. Experimental evidence at protein level: Swiss-Prot protein existence level 1. Voltage-sensitive calcium channels (VSCC) mediate the entry of calcium ions into excitable cells and are also involved in a variety of calcium-dependent processes, including muscle contraction, hormone or neurotransmitter release, gene expression, cell motility, cell division and cell death. The isoform alpha-1B gives rise to N-type calcium currents. N-type calcium channels belong to the 'high-voltage activated' (HVA) group and are specifically blocked by omega-conotoxin-
   5036..5068    +  CDS            H-Ras (fragment): human small GTPase proto-oncoprotein
   5127..5145    -  promoter       SP6 promoter: promoter for bacteriophage SP6 RNA polymerase
   5171..5395    +  polyA_signal   bGH poly(A) signal: bovine growth hormone polyadenylation signal
   5399..5420    +  promoter       SV40 promoter (fragment): SV40 enhancer and early promoter
   5441..99      +  rep_origin     f1 ori (across the origin) (sequence partly withheld): f1 bacteriophage origin of replication; arrow indicates direction of (+) strand synthesis
