[The description below was written by a language model from this plasmid's Addgene catalogue record and pLannotate feature annotations shown in this document.]
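Description:
Bn CAAX pcDNA3 is a mammalian expression plasmid built on the pcDNA3 backbone, with a sequenced length of about 5.8 kb. It is maintained in E. coli through a high-copy ColE1/pUC-type origin and selected with ampicillin via the β-lactamase gene. An f1 origin is also present. For selection in mammalian cells the backbone carries a neomycin/kanamycin phosphotransferase gene driven by the SV40 enhancer/early promoter and terminated by an SV40 polyadenylation signal. Several short annotated fragments (lac promoter/operator region, lacI, ble, bom and a truncated HIV-1 LTR match) appear to be backbone remnants or incidental similarity hits rather than functional parts of the design.

The payload is a fragment of rabbit CACNA1B encoding the cytoplasmic N-terminus (amino acids 1–95) of the Cav2.2 α1B subunit, the pore-forming subunit of N-type voltage-gated calcium channels. It is followed by a short H-Ras segment supplying the final ten residues of that protein, including the CAAX motif. CAAX boxes direct prenylation and membrane association, so the tag is expected to tether the otherwise soluble N-terminal fragment to the membrane. Expression is driven by the CMV immediate-early enhancer and promoter and terminated by the bovine growth hormone polyadenylation signal. Flanking T7 and SP6 promoters are available for in vitro transcription or sequencing. The depositor notes that the 5′ end of the Cav2.2 sequence is very GC rich. The associated study addresses the role of the N-terminus in dominant-negative suppression of CaV2 channels, relevant to episodic ataxia type 2, which suggests use in co-expression experiments testing that effect.
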