Addgene plasmid #206088: Bn CAAX pcDNA3
Purpose: Cav2.2 N-terminus (amino acids 1-95) with a C-terminal tag of the final 10 aa of H.Ras containing CAAX motif
Depositing lab: Annette Dolphin. Depositing organization: University College London. Publication: N terminus is key to the dominant negative suppression of Ca(V)2 calcium channels: implications for episodic ataxia type 2. Page KM, Heblich F, Margas W, Pratt WS, Nieto-Rostro M, Chaggar K, Sandhu K, Davies A, Dolphin AC. J Biol Chem. 2010 Jan 8;285(2):835-44. doi: 10.1074/jbc.M109.065045. Epub 2009 Nov 10. PubMed 19903821.
Backbone
  Vector backbone: pcDNA3
  Backbone manufacturer: Invitrogen Life Technologies
  Backbone size w/o insert (bp): 5446
  Vector type: Mammalian Expression
Growth in bacteria
  Bacterial resistance: Ampicillin, 100 μg/mL
  Growth temperature: 37°C
  Growth strain: DH5alpha
  Copy number: High Copy
Gene/Insert
  Gene/Insert name: cacna1b (alt name: Cav2.2 alpha1B)
  Species: O. cuniculus (rabbit)
  Entrez Gene: CACNA1B
  Promoter: CMV
  Cloning method: Restriction Enzyme; 5′ cloning site unknown (unknown if destroyed)
  Sequencing primers: 5′ CTGGCTAACTAGAGAACC; 3′ GCATTTAGGTGACACTATAG
Resource information
  A portion of this plasmid was derived from a plasmid made by: Yasuo Mori
Terms and licenses: Academic/Nonprofit Terms; Industry Terms: Not Available to Industry
Depositor comments: 5' end of Cav2.2 DNA is very GC rich
How to cite: Bn CAAX pcDNA3 was a gift from Annette Dolphin (Addgene plasmid # 206088 ; http://n2t.net/addgene:206088 ; RRID:Addgene_206088)
